>Addgene plasmid #184339 | pPT24-mtnluc | addgene full sequence | sequence record 365746 | Addgene NGS Result
ATATATTAATATTTATTAAAATATATAATATTTAGATTATATATAATATATATAATTTTTATATATATAA
ATATATAAATTATAAATATAATTATTATTATTATAATATATTAGTGATTACCTTATTTATAAAGGTATGA
AGCAAGGAGTTATTATTTATTATTATTATTATTATTATTAATATAATATATATATAATATATTATTAATT
TTTATTTATACTCCTTCGGGGTCCCCGCCGATAAGCTTATCGATACCGTCGACCTCGAGGGGGGGCCCGG
TACCAGCTTTTGTTCCCTTTAGTGAGGGTTAATTTCGAGCTTGGCGTAATCATGGTCATAGCTGTTTCCT
GTGTGAAATTGTTATCCGCTCACAATTCCACACAACATACGAGCCGGAAGCATAAAGTGTAAAGCCTGGG
GTGCCTAATGAGTGAGCTAACTCACATTAATTGCGTTGCGCTCACTGCCCGCTTTCCAGTCGGGAAACCT
GTCGTGCCAGCTGCATTAATGAATCGGCCAACGCGCGGGGAGAGGCGGTTTGCGTATTGGGCGCTCTTCC
GCTTCCTCGCTCACTGACTCGCTGCGCTCGGTCGTTCGGCTGCGGCGAGCGGTATCAGCTCACTCAAAGG
CGGTAATACGGTTATCCACAGAATCAGGGGATAACGCAGGAAAGAACATGTGAGCAAAAGGCCAGCAAAA
GGCCAGGAACCGTAAAAAGGCCGCGTTGCTGGCGTTTTTCCATAGGCTCCGCCCCCCTGACGAGCATCAC
AAAAATCGACGCTCAAGTCAGAGGTGGCGAAACCCGACAGGACTATAAAGATACCAGGCGTTTCCCCCTG
GAAGCTCCCTCGTGCGCTCTCCTGTTCCGACCCTGCCGCTTACCGGATACCTGTCCGCCTTTCTCCCTTC
GGGAAGCGTGGCGCTTTCTCATAGCTCACGCTGTAGGTATCTCAGTTCGGTGTAGGTCGTTCGCTCCAAG
CTGGGCTGTGTGCACGAACCCCCCGTTCAGCCCGACCGCTGCGCCTTATCCGGTAACTATCGTCTTGAGT
CCAACCCGGTAAGACACGACTTATCGCCACTGGCAGCAGCCACTGGTAACAGGATTAGCAGAGCGAGGTA
TGTAGGCGGTGCTACAGAGTTCTTGAAGTGGTGGCCTAACTACGGCTACACTAGAAGAACAGTATTTGGT
ATCTGCGCTCTGCTGAAGCCAGTTACCTTCGGAAAAAGAGTTGGTAGCTCTTGATCCGGCAAACAAACCA
CCGCTGGTAGCGGTGGTTTTTTTGTTTGCAAGCAGCAGATTACGCGCAGAAAAAAAGGATCTCAAGAAGA
TCCTTTGATCTTTTCTACGGGGTCTGACGCTCAGTGGAACGAAAACTCACGTTAAGGGATTTTGGTCATG
AGATTATCAAAAAGGATCTTCACCTAGATCCTTTTAAATTAAAAATGAAGTTTTAAATCAATCTAAAGTA
TATATGAGTAAACTTGGTCTGACAGTTACCAATGCTTAATCAGTGAGGCACCTATCTCAGCGATCTGTCT
ATTTCGTTCATCCATAGTTGCCTGACTCCCCGTCGTGTAGATAACTACGATACGGGAGGGCTTACCATCT
GGCCCCAGTGCTGCAATGATACCGCGAGACCCACGCTCACCGGCTCCAGATTTATCAGCAATAAACCAGC
CAGCCGGAAGGGCCGAGCGCAGAAGTGGTCCTGCAACTTTATCCGCCTCCATCCAGTCTATTAATTGTTG
CCGGGAAGCTAGAGTAAGTAGTTCGCCAGTTAATAGTTTGCGCAACGTTGTTGCCATTGCTACAGGCATC
GTGGTGTCACGCTCGTCGTTTGGTATGGCTTCATTCAGCTCCGGTTCCCAACGATCAAGGCGAGTTACAT
GATCCCCCATGTTGTGCAAAAAAGCGGTTAGCTCCTTCGGTCCTCCGATCGTTGTCAGAAGTAAGTTGGC
CGCAGTGTTATCACTCATGGTTATGGCAGCACTGCATAATTCTCTTACTGTCATGCCATCCGTAAGATGC
TTTTCTGTGACTGGTGAGTACTCAACCAAGTCATTCTGAGAATAGTGTATGCGGCGACCGAGTTGCTCTT
GCCCGGCGTCAATACGGGATAATACCGCGCCACATAGCAGAACTTTAAAAGTGCTCATCATTGGAAAACG
TTCTTCGGGGCGAAAACTCTCAAGGATCTTACCGCTGTTGAGATCCAGTTCGATGTAACCCACTCGTGCA
CCCAACTGATCTTCAGCATCTTTTACTTTCACCAGCGTTTCTGGGTGAGCAAAAACAGGAAGGCAAAATG
CCGCAAAAAAGGGAATAAGGGCGACACGGAAATGTTGAATACTCATACTCTTCCTTTTTCAATATTATTG
AAGCATTTATCAGGGTTATTGTCTCATGAGCGGATACATATTTGAATGTATTTAGAAAAATAAACAAATA
GGGGTTCCGCGCACATTTCCCCGAAAAGTGCCACCTAAATTGTAAGCGTTAATATTTTGTTAAAATTCGC
GTTAAATTTTTGTTAAATCAGCTCATTTTTTAACCAATAGGCCGAAATCGGCAAAATCCCTTATAAATCA
AAAGAATAGACCGAGATAGGGT
[37 nt withheld, positions 2613-2649]
AAAGAACGTGGACTCCAACGTCAAAGG
[49 nt withheld, positions 2677-2725]
T
[91 nt withheld, positions 2727-2817]
G
[124 nt withheld, positions 2819-2942]
CCCATTCGCCATTCAGGCTGCGCAACTGTTGGGAAGGGCGATCGGTGCGGGCCTCTTCGCTATTACGCCA
GCTGGCGAAAGGGGGATGTGCTGCAAGGCGATTAAGTTGGGTAACGCCAGGGTTTTCCCAGTCACGACGT
TGTAAAACGACGGCCAGTGAATTGTAATACGACTCACTATAGGGCGAATTGGAGCTCCACCGCGGTGGCG
GCCGCTCTAGAACTAGTGGATCCCCCGGGCTGCAGGAATTAATTCTCATGTTTGACAGCTTATCATCGGG
GCCCGGCCACGGGAGCCGGAACCCCGAAAGGAGAAATATTATAATTAGAATAATATCTTTTTTTATTAAT
ATTATTATTAATTAATTTTAATAAATTAGAACCTTTAAGTGTATTATGTAAACCTTTTATATAGATTTCT
ATAAGTGTTTTTCATAATTGGAAATCAATTTCTTTACGACTATATCATTTTAATGAATATAATTTAGGTA
AAATAACATAATATAAAAAATCTATTCTATTAAATTCTAATTTAATAACTCCATTTTTATCAGGTTTAGT
TAATTTAATAGATGAATCTCAATCTTTTAATAATTTATTTTTAATTAATAATGGTGTATTATCAATTGGT
TTTCAATTATTTAATACATAAGATTTAATAGCTTTTAATGTATTAATACTACGTTTATGTTGTGAAACAT
TAAAACCACAAATATTACGTTTTGGAGATAGATCAAATGAACCTTCAGCTTCAATAAAACCTAAAATTCA
ATAATCATTTATTTTATCATATGGAATTTTTAAATTAGGTATAACTTCATAATTATTAATTGTATTTTTA
ATATTTAATAAATCTTTATTATTATAAGATATACCATTTAAATTATTAATTATAGCTATTTTTCATTTAT
AATAACTATAATATTTAATTGTTAAACAAGGATACTTATCAAAAATAGTTACAATATTAGAATATAACCA
TTTCTTTTGTGAATTTACTAATATAATTGTTTTAAGTAGTTCTTCAAAATTAGAAGGTATATTTAATATA
TTTCTAATCTTTTCTAAACATGCTTTATCATCAATATGTATTCTAAAACCATAAAAAAATCTTAAATATT
TTTTATCATTTAATTTAATATAAAAACTACCATCTCCATCTGTAAATCCTACTAATCATTTATAAAAATT
ATCTATTTCTAAATTATTCTTATTATTATTTTTATTATCTTTTTGAACAATAATTAATTTATTATTTAAA
GAAGTATGATAACCTCTTTTAATAATATTTATATTTTTAATATAAGGTGATTGAATAGAATATAAATCTA
TATCTTTATTATATTTAAGAATATTATTATAATTATTATTATTATTATTATTTTTAATAATTAAAAATAT
TAATAATAAGTAAATATTAATTATTGTTCATTTAATCATTCCAAAAATTTAGGTAATGATACTGCTTCGA
TCTTAATTGGCATATTTGCATGACCTGTCCCACACAACTCAGAACATGCCCCATAGAAGACACCTTCTCT
TTGAATTAAAGCAGAAACTTGATTTAATCTACCAGGAGTAGCATCAACTTTAATACCTAAACTTGGGATA
GCAAAATCATGAATAACATCAGCAGCTGTTACAACGAATCTAATATGTGTATCTACAGGTACAACTATAG
AAGTATCAGTATCTAATAATCTTAATTGTCCTTCTTCTAATAATTCATCAGGAATAACATATGATTCAAA
TTCAACAGTTTCACCACTATCATTAATAAAATCTGAATATTCATATTTTCAATATCATTGATATCCAATA
GCTTTAATAGTTATAGCTGGTGAAATAACTTCATCACATAAATATAATAAAATAAATGAAGGGAAAGCAA
TAATTAATAAAATTACAGCTGGAAAAATTGTTCAAATAACTTCAATAGTTTGTCCATGTTTAATATATTT
ATATGCAATAGGATTTTTTGAATATGTTATAACAATTGTATATAACATTCAAGATACTAAACCTAAAATA
ACTAATAAATAAAACATAATATTATCATGTAATTCTAAAATACCTTCTTGATTTGGTGTTGCTGAATCCT
GAAAATAACATGCATAAGGTGTTGGTACATCATTCATAATGAATGTTGTTAATTGTAATCTTAATAAATC
TAACATTTTAATAAATCTTAACCTTTAGACTCTTTTGTCTATTTATAATATGTTAATACTACTTTTAATT
AAAATTTATTTATAATTTATTATTATATATTATAAATAAAATAAAAATATTATATTACCAAACCCCACCT
TTTTTTATTAAAAATAATTAAAATTATATATTATTTTTATAAATAATATATATAATATTATTAATCATAT
AAATATATATTTTATAAAATACTAAAAATAAAACTCCTTCGGGGTTCGGTCCCCCTCCCGTTAGTATAGG
GAGGGGTCCCTCACTCCTTACGGAATTCATAAGGTGATTGAATAGAATATAAATCTATATCTTTATTATA
TTTAAGAATATTATTATAATTATTATTATTATTATTATTTTTAATAATTAAAAATATTAATAATAAGTAA
ATATTAACTCGAGTTAAGCTAAAATTCTTTCACATAATCTTCAACCTGTTACACCATTAATTGTTACTCT
AAATAATAATGAACCATCAGGATTAATTAATCTTTCATCAATAATTTTATTACCATTTCATAATGTACCT
GTTACTGTAATTTTTTTACCATCAAATACAGCAATACCTTCATAAGGTCTACCAAAATAATCAATTATAT
TAGGTGTTACACCATCAATTACTAATGTACCATAATGTAAAATTACTTTAAAATGATGATCATCTACAGG
ATATACTACTTTAAAAATTTTTTCAATTTGACCTATTTGATCACCTGATAAACCTTCATAAGGAATAATT
ACATGAATATCAATTTTTAAACCATTTTCACCTGATAATACAATTCTTTGAATAGGTGTTACTGATACAC
CTAAATTTTGAAATAATGATGATACACCACCTTGTTCTAATACTTGATCTAAATTATAACCAGCTGTTTG
TCTTCAATCACCTACAAAATCTTCTAATGTAAATACCATATGAATAAATCTTAACCTTTAGACTCTTTTG
TCTATTTATAATATGTTAATACTACTTTTAATTAAAATTTATGAATTCCCGCTTCCCGAAAACTAATAAT
ATTCATATCAT
Features (pLannotate 1.2.2; 19 found; start..end, strand, type, name):
     65..88      +  misc_feature   CEN/ARS (fragment): S. cerevisiae CEN6 centromere fused to an autonomously replicating sequence
    243..284     +  misc_feature   MCS (fragment): pBluescript multiple cloning site
    296..314     -  promoter       T3 promoter: promoter for bacteriophage T3 RNA polymerase
    359..375     -  protein_bind   lac operator: The lac repressor binds to the lac operator to inhibit transcription in E. coli. This inhibition can be relieved by adding lactose or isopropyl-β-D-thiogalactopyranoside (IPTG). lac repressor encoded by lacI
    383..413     -  promoter       lac promoter: promoter for the E. coli lac operon
    428..449     -  protein_bind   CAP binding site: CAP binding activates transcription in the presence of cAMP. E. coli catabolite activator protein
    462..554     -  CDS            lacI (fragment): lac repressor; lacI; The lac repressor binds to the lac operator to inhibit transcription in E. coli. This inhibition can be relieved by adding lactose or isopropyl-β-D-thiogalactopyranoside (IPTG).
    737..1325    -  rep_origin     ori: high-copy-number ColE1/pMB1/pBR322/pUC origin of replication
   1496..2356    -  CDS            AmpR: β-lactamase; bla; confers resistance to ampicillin, carbenicillin, and related antibiotics
   2357..2461    -  promoter       AmpR promoter: bla
   2514..2942    -  rep_origin     f1 ori (sequence partly withheld): f1 bacteriophage origin of replication; arrow indicates direction of (+) strand synthesis
   2947..3104    -  CDS            lacZα (fragment): LacZα fragment of β-galactosidase; lacZ fragment
   3107..3125    +  promoter       T7 promoter: promoter for bacteriophage T7 RNA polymerase
   3134..3192    +  misc_feature   MCS (fragment): pBluescript multiple cloning site
   3204..3220    +  promoter       tet promoter (fragment): E. coli promoter for tetracycline efflux protein gene
   3254..4381    -  CDS            YMRF1_YEAST (fragment): Protein predicted: Swiss-Prot protein existence level 4. From Saccharomyces cerevisiae (strain ATCC 204508 / S288c) (Baker's yeast).
   4366..5118    -  CDS            COX2: COX2_YEAST - Also known as OXI1. Experimental evidence at protein level: Swiss-Prot protein existence level 1. Component of the cytochrome c oxidase, the last enzyme in the mitochondrial electron transport chain which drives oxidative phosphorylation. The respiratory chain contains 3 multisubunit complexes succinate dehydrogenase (complex II, CII), ubiquinol- cytochrome c oxidoreductase (cytochrome b-c1 complex, complex III, CIII) and cytochrome c oxidase (complex IV, CIV), that cooperate to transfer electrons derived from NADH and succinate to molecular oxygen, creating an electrochemical gra
   5421..5546    -  CDS            YMRF1_YEAST (fragment): Protein predicted: Swiss-Prot protein existence level 4. From Saccharomyces cerevisiae (strain ATCC 204508 / S288c) (Baker's yeast).
   5549..6061    -  CDS            LUCI_OPLGR (fragment): Experimental evidence at protein level: Swiss-Prot protein existence level 1. Catalytic subunit of oplophorus-luciferin 2-monooxygenase. Oxidoreductase that converts coelenterazine (the oplophorus luciferin) to coelenteramide under emission of blue light with a maximum at 454 nm. Is also active with bisdeoxycoelenterazine. From Oplophorus gracilirostris (Luminous shrimp).
