[The description below was written by a language model from this plasmid's Addgene catalogue record and pLannotate feature annotations shown in this document.]
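Description:
pPT24-mtnluc is a 6,173 bp plasmid for transforming the mitochondrial genome of budding yeast. It consists of the pPT24 backbone (5,453 bp) with a 720 bp reporter cassette inserted at an EcoRI site that is preserved on both sides. The feature table shows that the backbone is pBluescript-like. It has a high-copy ColE1/pUC origin and an ampicillin resistance gene with its own promoter for propagation and selection in E. coli, an f1 origin, lacZα and lac promoter/operator remnants, and T3 and T7 promoters flanking split fragments of the multiple cloning site. No nuclear yeast selection marker is annotated. The only hit to a yeast replication element is a roughly 24 bp CEN/ARS fragment, which is probably a chance match in AT-rich sequence and not a functional element.

Between the polylinker fragments lies a segment of S. cerevisiae mitochondrial DNA containing the complete COX2 coding sequence, which encodes a subunit of cytochrome c oxidase, and the adjacent downstream reading frame annotated as YMRF1. Next to it is the insert, mtnLuc, a nanoluciferase derived from the Oplophorus gracilirostris luciferase catalytic subunit. It has been recoded for the mitochondrial genetic code and is flanked by COX2 untranslated regions, which should provide the signals for expression inside the organelle. The short second YMRF1 match next to the luciferase probably reflects the COX2 3′ flanking sequence in the cassette.

The stated purpose is transformation of mitochondrial DNA in yeast to incorporate a reporter gene. The mitochondrial sequences on the plasmid could provide homology for recombination into mtDNA and a COX2-based means of identifying transformants, but the record does not describe the delivery method, the selection scheme or the integration locus.
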