Addgene plasmid #184339: pPT24-mtnluc
Purpose: Transformation of mitochondrial DNA in yeast
Depositing lab: Martin Ott. Depositing organization: Goteborgs Universitet. Publication: Incorporation of reporter genes into mitochondrial DNA in budding yeast. Rzepka M, Suhm T, Ott M. STAR Protoc. 2022 May 25;3(2):101359. doi: 10.1016/j.xpro.2022.101359. eCollection 2022 Jun 17. PubMed 35634362.
Backbone
  Vector backbone: pPT24
  Backbone size w/o insert (bp): 5453
  Total vector size (bp): 6173
  Vector type: Yeast Expression
Growth in bacteria
  Bacterial resistance: Ampicillin, 100 μg/mL
  Growth temperature: 37°C
  Growth strain: DH5alpha
  Copy number: Unknown
Gene/Insert
  Gene/Insert name: nanoluciferase recoded for mitochondrial expression flanked by COX2 UTRs (alt name: mtnLuc)
  Species: S. cerevisiae (budding yeast)
  Insert size (bp): 720
  Cloning method: Restriction Enzyme; 5′ cloning site EcoRI (not destroyed); 3′ cloning site EcoRI (not destroyed)
  Sequencing primers: 5′ aaa; 3′ aaa
Terms and licenses: Academic/Nonprofit Terms; Industry Terms: Not Available to Industry
How to cite: pPT24-mtnluc was a gift from Martin Ott (Addgene plasmid # 184339 ; http://n2t.net/addgene:184339 ; RRID:Addgene_184339)
